Addgene plasmid #185139: CAHS2 (pBS0249)
Purpose: For the mammalian expression of the tardigrade protein CAHS2. This is one of the bottom performing targets in our apoptosis assay (it induced apoptosis).
Depositing lab: Pamela Silver. Publication: Natural and Designed Proteins Inspired by Extremotolerant Organisms Can Form Condensates and Attenuate Apoptosis in Human Cells. Veling MT, Nguyen DT, Thadani NN, Oster ME, Rollins NJ, Brock KP, Bethel NP, Lim S, Baker D, Way JC, Marks DS, Chang RL, Silver PA. ACS Synth Biol. 2022 Mar 18;11(3):1292-1302. doi: 10.1021/acssynbio.1c00572. Epub 2022 Feb 18. PubMed 35176859.
Backbone
  Vector backbone: YK 02
  Vector type: Mammalian Expression
Growth in bacteria
  Bacterial resistance: Ampicillin, 100 μg/mL
  Growth temperature: 37°C
  Growth strain: DH5alpha
  Copy number: High Copy
Gene/Insert
  Gene/Insert name: CAHS2
  Species: P. richtersi
  Insert size (bp): 711
  Cloning method: Gibson Cloning
Terms and licenses: Academic/Nonprofit Terms; Industry Terms: Not Available to Industry
Depositor comments: This is one of the bottom performing targets in our apoptosis assay (it induced apoptosis). See supplemental table 2 in our paper to see its performance in our assay. The negative control for this assay is pSecTag2 B which can be obtained from Thermo here https://www.thermofisher.com/order/catalog/product/V90020
How to cite: CAHS2 (pBS0249) was a gift from Pamela Silver (Addgene plasmid # 185139 ; http://n2t.net/addgene:185139 ; RRID:Addgene_185139)
