[The description below was written by a language model from this plasmid's Addgene catalogue record and pLannotate feature annotations shown in this document.]
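Description:
CAHS2 (pBS0249) is a mammalian expression plasmid built on the YK 02 backbone that carries the tardigrade gene CAHS2 from Paramacrobiotus richtersi, inserted by Gibson cloning. CAHS proteins are cytosolic, heat-soluble, intrinsically disordered proteins associated with desiccation tolerance in tardigrades. In the roughly 4.6 kb sequenced plasmid, the human cytomegalovirus immediate-early enhancer and promoter drive the insert. A T7 promoter lies just upstream of the coding region and could support in vitro transcription or serve as a sequencing primer site. A short match to FLAG epitope sequence sits immediately before the CAHS2 open reading frame, suggesting an N-terminal FLAG-type tag, although the annotation is only a fragment and the catalogue entry does not mention a tag. The small HIV-1 LTR fragment called at the end of the CMV promoter is probably an incidental sequence match, as no other lentiviral elements are annotated.

Downstream of the insert is a bacterial EM7 promoter followed by the Sh ble gene, which confers resistance to bleomycin-family drugs such as Zeocin, and then an SV40 polyadenylation signal. No separate mammalian promoter is annotated for this marker, and no dedicated polyadenylation signal is annotated directly after CAHS2, so the SV40 signal may be the only terminator for the CMV transcript. The plasmid is propagated in E. coli through a high-copy ColE1/pUC-type origin and selected with ampicillin via the β-lactamase gene. Remnants of lac regulatory elements and a bom fragment are backbone leftovers.

The plasmid was made to express CAHS2 in human cells in a screen of extremotolerance-associated proteins for effects on apoptosis. The depositor notes that it was among the worst performers, inducing apoptosis rather than attenuating it.
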