Features (pLannotate 1.2.2; 18 found; start..end, strand, type, name):
     35..87      -  misc_feature   bom (fragment): basis of mobility region from pBR322
    242..621     +  enhancer       CMV enhancer: human cytomegalovirus immediate early enhancer
    622..825     +  promoter       CMV promoter: human cytomegalovirus (CMV) immediate early promoter
    821..854     +  LTR            5' LTR (truncated) (fragment): truncated 5' long terminal repeat (LTR) from HIV-1
    870..888     +  promoter       T7 promoter: promoter for bacteriophage T7 RNA polymerase
    913..937     +  CDS            2xFLAG (fragment): two tandem FLAG® epitope tags
    938..1618    +  CDS            CAHS 106094: CAHS2_PARRC - Protein inferred from homology: Swiss-Prot protein existence level 3. Cytosolic heat soluble protein acting as a molecular shield in water-deficient condition (PubMed:28306513). Tardigrade-specific intrinsically disordered proteins (TDPs) are essential for desiccation tolerance by forming non-crystalline amorphous solids upon desiccation, and this vitrified state mirrors their protective capabilities (PubMed:28306513). From Paramacrobiotus richtersi (Water bear) (Macrobiotus richtersi).
   1664..1711    +  promoter       EM7 promoter: synthetic bacterial promoter&nbsp
   1730..2104    +  CDS            BleoR: antibiotic-binding protein; Sh ble from Streptoalloteichus hindustanus; confers resistance to bleomycin, phleomycin, and Zeocin™
   2114..2239    +  CDS            ble (fragment): BLE_KLEPN - Experimental evidence at protein level: Swiss-Prot protein existence level 1. Binding protein with a strong affinity to the bleomycin family of antibiotics. Binds to CL990; an antimitotic-antibiotic compound. From Klebsiella pneumoniae.
   2234..2355    +  polyA_signal   SV40 poly(A) signal: SV40 polyadenylation signal
   2428..2444    -  protein_bind   lac operator: The lac repressor binds to the lac operator to inhibit transcription in E. coli. This inhibition can be relieved by adding lactose or isopropyl-β-D-thiogalactopyranoside (IPTG). lac repressor encoded by lacI
   2452..2482    -  promoter       lac promoter: promoter for the E. coli lac operon
   2497..2518    -  protein_bind   CAP binding site: CAP binding activates transcription in the presence of cAMP. E. coli catabolite activator protein
   2531..2623    -  CDS            lacI (fragment): lac repressor; lacI; The lac repressor binds to the lac operator to inhibit transcription in E. coli. This inhibition can be relieved by adding lactose or isopropyl-β-D-thiogalactopyranoside (IPTG).
   2806..3394    -  rep_origin     ori: high-copy-number ColE1/pMB1/pBR322/pUC origin of replication
   3565..4425    -  CDS            AmpR: β-lactamase; bla; confers resistance to ampicillin, carbenicillin, and related antibiotics
   4426..4530    -  promoter       AmpR promoter: bla
>Addgene plasmid #185139 | CAHS2 (pBS0249) | addgene full sequence | sequence record 365634 | Addgene NGS Result
TGACGTCGACGGATCGGGAGATCTCCCGATCCCCTATGGTGCACTCTCAGTACAATCTGCTCTGATGCCG
CATAGTTAAGCCAGTATCTGCTCCCTGCTTGTGTGTTGGAGGTCGCTGAGTAGTGCGCGAGCAAAATTTA
AGCTACAACAAGGCAAGGCTTGACCGACAATTGCATGAAGAATCTGCTTAGGGTTAGGCGTTTTGCGCTG
CTTCGCGATGTACGGGCCAGATATACGCGTTGACATTGATTATTGACTAGTTATTAATAGTAATCAATTA
CGGGGTCATTAGTTCATAGCCCATATATGGAGTTCCGCGTTACATAACTTACGGTAAATGGCCCGCCTGG
CTGACCGCCCAACGACCCCCGCCCATTGACGTCAATAATGACGTATGTTCCCATAGTAACGCCAATAGGG
ACTTTCCATTGACGTCAATGGGTGGAGTATTTACGGTAAACTGCCCACTTGGCAGTACATCAAGTGTATC
ATATGCCAAGTACGCCCCCTATTGACGTCAATGACGGTAAATGGCCCGCCTGGCATTATGCCCAGTACAT
GACCTTATGGGACTTTCCTACTTGGCAGTACATCTACGTATTAGTCATCGCTATTACCATGGTGATGCGG
TTTTGGCAGTACATCAATGGGCGTGGATAGCGGTTTGACTCACGGGGATTTCCAAGTCTCCACCCCATTG
ACGTCAATGGGAGTTTGTTTTGGCACCAAAATCAACGGGACTTTCCAAAATGTCGTAACAACTCCGCCCC
ATTGACGCAAATGGGCGGTAGGCGTGTACGGTGGGAGGTCTATATAAGCAGAGCTCTCTGGCTAACTAGA
GAACCCACTGCTTACTGGCTTATCGAAATTAATACGACTCACTATAGGGAGACCCGAATTCGCCGCCACC
ATGGATTACAAGGATGATGATGATAAGATGGAGGCCATGAATATGAATATCCCCCGCGATGCCATGTTTG
TTCCGCCACCGGAATCTGAGCAAAATGGGTATCATGAGAAGTCAGAAGTTCAGCAAACAAGTTATATGCA
GAGTCAAGTCAAAGTGCCACATTATAATTTCCCGACACCATATTTTACGACTTCCTTTTCTGCGCAAGAG
CTGCTGGGCGAAGGGTTTCAAGCCTCAATTTCCCGTATTTCAGCCGTTACGGAAGACATGCAGAGCATGG
AAATCCCGGAGTTCGTTGAAGAGGCCCGCCGTGATTACGCAGCCAAAACACGTGAAAATGAGATGCTGGG
GCAACAATATGAAAAAGAGCTGGAACGTAAGTCCGAAGCCTACCGCAAACATCAGGAAGTAGAGGCCGAC
AAAATCCGCAAAGAACTTGAAAAACAGCATATGCGTGATATTGAATTTCGGAAAGAAATTGCAGAACTGG
CGATTGAGAACCAAAAACGTATGATCGATCTTGAATGCCGCTATGCAAAAAAAGACATGGACCGGGAACG
CACAAAAGTTCGTATGATGCTGGAGCAACAGAAATTCCATAGTGATATCCAGGTAAATCTGGATTCTTCT
GCGGCTGGGACCGAGAGCGGAGGTCATGTAGTGAGCCAGTCTGAAAAGTTCACCGAACGTAACCGCGAGA
TGAAACGCTAAGGGTGTTTGTGGTTTTGTTGTGTGGTATTGTGATCAGCACGTGTTGACAATTAATCATC
GGCATAGTATATCGGCATAGTATAATACGACAAGGTGAGGAACTAAACCATGGCCAAGTTGACCAGTGCC
GTTCCGGTGCTCACCGCGCGCGACGTCGCCGGAGCGGTCGAGTTCTGGACCGACCGGCTCGGGTTCTCCC
GGGACTTCGTGGAGGACGACTTCGCCGGTGTGGTCCGGGACGACGTGACCCTGTTCATCAGCGCGGTCCA
GGACCAGGTGGTGCCGGACAACACCCTGGCCTGGGTGTGGGTGCGCGGCCTGGACGAGCTGTACGCCGAG
TGGTCGGAGGTCGTGTCCACGAACTTCCGGGACGCCTCCGGGCCGGCCATGACCGAGATCGGCGAGCAGC
CGTGGGGGCGGGAGTTCGCCCTGCGCGACCCGGCCGGCAACTGCGTGCACTTCGTGGCCGAGGAGCAGGA
CTGACACGTGCTACGAGATTTCGATTCCACCGCCGCCTTCTATGAAAGGTTGGGCTTCGGAATCGTTTTC
CGGGACGCCGGCTGGATGATCCTCCAGCGCGGGGATCTCATGCTGGAGTTCTTCGCCCACCCCAACTTGT
TTATTGCAGCTTATAATGGTTACAAATAAAGCAATAGCATCACAAATTTCACAAATAAAGCATTTTTTTC
ACTGCATTCTAGTTGTGGTTTGTCCAAACTCATCAATGTATCTTATCATGTCTGTATACCGTCGACCTCT
AGCTAGAGCTTGGCGTAATCATGGTCATAGCTGTTTCCTGTGTGAAATTGTTATCCGCTCACAATTCCAC
ACAACATACGAGCCGGAAGCATAAAGTGTAAAGCCTGGGGTGCCTAATGAGTGAGCTAACTTACATTAAT
TGCGTTGCGCTCACTGCCCGCTTTCCAGTCGGGAAACCTGTCGTGCCAGCTGCATTAATGAATCGGCCAA
CGCGCGGGGAGAGGCGGTTTGCGTATTGGGCGCTCTTCCGCTTCCTCGCTCACTGACTCGCTGCGCTCGG
TCGTTCGGCTGCGGCGAGCGGTATCAGCTCACTCAAAGGCGGTAATACGGTTATCCACAGAATCAGGGGA
TAACGCAGGAAAGAACATGTGAGCAAAAGGCCAGCAAAAGGCCAGGAACCGTAAAAAGGCCGCGTTGCTG
GCGTTTTTCCATAGGCTCCGCCCCCCTGACGAGCATCACAAAAATCGACGCTCAAGTCAGAGGTGGCGAA
ACCCGACAGGACTATAAAGATACCAGGCGTTTCCCCCTGGAAGCTCCCTCGTGCGCTCTCCTGTTCCGAC
CCTGCCGCTTACCGGATACCTGTCCGCCTTTCTCCCTTCGGGAAGCGTGGCGCTTTCTCATAGCTCACGC
TGTAGGTATCTCAGTTCGGTGTAGGTCGTTCGCTCCAAGCTGGGCTGTGTGCACGAACCCCCCGTTCAGC
CCGACCGCTGCGCCTTATCCGGTAACTATCGTCTTGAGTCCAACCCGGTAAGACACGACTTATCGCCACT
GGCAGCAGCCACTGGTAACAGGATTAGCAGAGCGAGGTATGTAGGCGGTGCTACAGAGTTCTTGAAGTGG
TGGCCTAACTACGGCTACACTAGAAGAACAGTATTTGGTATCTGCGCTCTGCTGAAGCCAGTTACCTTCG
GAAAAAGAGTTGGTAGCTCTTGATCCGGCAAACAAACCACCGCTGGTAGCGGTGGTTTTTTTGTTTGCAA
GCAGCAGATTACGCGCAGAAAAAAAGGATCTCAAGAAGATCCTTTGATCTTTTCTACGGGGTCTGACGCT
CAGTGGAACGAAAACTCACGTTAAGGGATTTTGGTCATGAGATTATCAAAAAGGATCTTCACCTAGATCC
TTTTAAATTAAAAATGAAGTTTTAAATCAATCTAAAGTATATATGAGTAAACTTGGTCTGACAGTTACCA
ATGCTTAATCAGTGAGGCACCTATCTCAGCGATCTGTCTATTTCGTTCATCCATAGTTGCCTGACTCCCC
GTCGTGTAGATAACTACGATACGGGAGGGCTTACCATCTGGCCCCAGTGCTGCAATGATACCGCGAGACC
CACGCTCACCGGCTCCAGATTTATCAGCAATAAACCAGCCAGCCGGAAGGGCCGAGCGCAGAAGTGGTCC
TGCAACTTTATCCGCCTCCATCCAGTCTATTAATTGTTGCCGGGAAGCTAGAGTAAGTAGTTCGCCAGTT
AATAGTTTGCGCAACGTTGTTGCCATTGCTACAGGCATCGTGGTGTCACGCTCGTCGTTTGGTATGGCTT
CATTCAGCTCCGGTTCCCAACGATCAAGGCGAGTTACATGATCCCCCATGTTGTGCAAAAAAGCGGTTAG
CTCCTTCGGTCCTCCGATCGTTGTCAGAAGTAAGTTGGCCGCAGTGTTATCACTCATGGTTATGGCAGCA
CTGCATAATTCTCTTACTGTCATGCCATCCGTAAGATGCTTTTCTGTGACTGGTGAGTACTCAACCAAGT
CATTCTGAGAATAGTGTATGCGGCGACCGAGTTGCTCTTGCCCGGCGTCAATACGGGATAATACCGCGCC
ACATAGCAGAACTTTAAAAGTGCTCATCATTGGAAAACGTTCTTCGGGGCGAAAACTCTCAAGGATCTTA
CCGCTGTTGAGATCCAGTTCGATGTAACCCACTCGTGCACCCAACTGATCTTCAGCATCTTTTACTTTCA
CCAGCGTTTCTGGGTGAGCAAAAACAGGAAGGCAAAATGCCGCAAAAAAGGGAATAAGGGCGACACGGAA
ATGTTGAATACTCATACTCTTCCTTTTTCAATATTATTGAAGCATTTATCAGGGTTATTGTCTCATGAGC
GGATACATATTTGAATGTATTTAGAAAAATAAACAAATAGGGGTTCCGCGCACATTTCCCCGAAAAGTGC
CACC
