>Addgene plasmid #185139 | CAHS2 (pBS0249) | depositor partial sequence | sequence record 359006 | This is the insert sequence
ATGGATTACAAGGATGATGATGATAAGATGGAGGCCATGAATATGAATATCCCCCGCGATGCCATGTTTG
TTCCGCCACCGGAATCTGAGCAAAATGGGTATCATGAGAAGTCAGAAGTTCAGCAAACAAGTTATATGCA
GAGTCAAGTCAAAGTGCCACATTATAATTTCCCGACACCATATTTTACGACTTCCTTTTCTGCGCAAGAG
CTGCTGGGCGAAGGGTTTCAAGCCTCAATTTCCCGTATTTCAGCCGTTACGGAAGACATGCAGAGCATGG
AAATCCCGGAGTTCGTTGAAGAGGCCCGCCGTGATTACGCAGCCAAAACACGTGAAAATGAGATGCTGGG
GCAACAATATGAAAAAGAGCTGGAACGTAAGTCCGAAGCCTACCGCAAACATCAGGAAGTAGAGGCCGAC
AAAATCCGCAAAGAACTTGAAAAACAGCATATGCGTGATATTGAATTTCGGAAAGAAATTGCAGAACTGG
CGATTGAGAACCAAAAACGTATGATCGATCTTGAATGCCGCTATGCAAAAAAAGACATGGACCGGGAACG
CACAAAAGTTCGTATGATGCTGGAGCAACAGAAATTCCATAGTGATATCCAGGTAAATCTGGATTCTTCT
GCGGCTGGGACCGAGAGCGGAGGTCATGTAGTGAGCCAGTCTGAAAAGTTCACCGAACGTAACCGCGAGA
TGAAACGCTAA
